Addgene plasmid #186332: pKL2299
Purpose: This plasmid carries the majority suite of Agrobacterium virulence genes from Ti plasmid pTiBo542. The additional copies of vir genes enhance Agrobacterium-mediated plant transformation.
Depositing lab: Kan Wang. Depositing organization: Iowa State University. Publication: An Improved Agrobacterium-Mediated Transformation and Genome-Editing Method for Maize Inbred B104 Using a Ternary Vector System and Immature Embryos. Kang M, Lee K, Finley T, Chappell H, Veena V, Wang K. Front Plant Sci. 2022 May 4;13:860971. doi: 10.3389/fpls.2022.860971. eCollection 2022. PubMed 35599865.
Backbone
  Vector backbone: pRK2-AraE
  Backbone manufacturer: Brian Pfleger
  Backbone size w/o insert (bp): 3660
  Total vector size (bp): 29605
  Vector type: Bacterial Expression
Growth in bacteria
  Bacterial resistance: Gentamicin, 10 μg/mL
  Growth temperature: 37°C
  Growth strain: DH5alpha
  Copy number: Low Copy
Gene/Insert
  Gene/Insert name: virulence genes from Agrobacterium tumefaciens pTiBo542
  Species: Agrobacterium tumefaciens
  Insert size (bp): 25945
  GenBank ID: DQ058764.1
  Cloning method: Gibson Cloning
  Sequencing primers: 5′ cgttcggtcaaggttctgga; 3′ aacacgcctgggtcaatgat
Resource information
  A portion of this plasmid was derived from a plasmid made by: Qi-Jun Chen
Terms and licenses: Academic/Nonprofit Terms; Industry Terms: Not Available to Industry
Depositor comments: The vir genes were from pVS1-VIR2 (Plasmid #134745). Zhang Q, Zhang Y, Lu MH, Chai YP, Jiang YY, Zhou Y, Wang XC, Chen QJ. A Novel Ternary Vector System United with Morphogenic Genes Enhances CRISPR/Cas Delivery in Maize. Plant Physiol. 2019 Dec;181(4):1441-1448. doi: 10.1104/pp.19.00767.
How to cite: pKL2299 was a gift from Kan Wang (Addgene plasmid # 186332 ; http://n2t.net/addgene:186332 ; RRID:Addgene_186332)
