[The description below was written by a language model from this plasmid's Addgene catalogue record and pLannotate feature annotations shown in this document.]
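Description:
pKL2299 is a large (about 29.6 kb), low-copy bacterial helper plasmid that supplies extra copies of Agrobacterium tumefaciens virulence genes to improve Agrobacterium-mediated plant transformation. It is built on the small pRK2-AraE backbone, which replicates through the broad-host-range IncP (RK2) system. The feature table shows oriV together with trfA, whose product binds and activates that origin, so the plasmid can be maintained in both E. coli and Agrobacterium. Selection is by gentamicin, through a gentamicin acetyltransferase gene (aacC1) driven by the class 1 integron Pc promoter and followed by a lambda t0 terminator. Short fragments of a CloDF13 origin, a Tn5 transposase and a chloramphenicol resistance gene are also annotated; they appear to be non-functional remnants of earlier cloning steps.

The roughly 26 kb insert, assembled by Gibson cloning, comes from the Ti plasmid pTiBo542 and was taken from an earlier vir helper plasmid, pVS1-VIR2. Annotated genes include the complete virB1–virB11 operon, which builds the T-pilus and type IV secretion apparatus, and the transcriptional activator virG. Also present are virC1 and virC2, and virD1 and virD2, which encode the endonuclease that nicks the T-DNA border repeats. The table further lists a virD3 fragment, virD4, virE1 and the single-stranded-DNA-binding protein virE2. Several stretches of the insert carry no annotation, so further genes may be present that the table does not identify.

The plasmid carries no annotated T-DNA itself. According to the associated publication title, it serves as the third component of a ternary vector system, used for transformation and genome editing of maize inbred B104 from immature embryos.
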