Features (pLannotate 1.2.2; 28 found; start..end, strand, type, name):
   2465..3181    +  CDS            virB1: VIRB1_AGRT9 - Protein inferred from homology: Swiss-Prot protein existence level 3. VirB proteins are suggested to act at the bacterial surface and there play an important role in directing T-DNA transfer to plant cells. From Agrobacterium tumefaciens (strain 15955).
   3199..3561    +  CDS            virB2: VIRB2_RHIRD - Experimental evidence at protein level: Swiss-Prot protein existence level 1. VirB proteins are suggested to act at the bacterial surface and there play an important role in directing T-DNA transfer to plant cells. From Rhizobium radiobacter (Agrobacterium tumefaciens) (Agrobacterium radiobacter).
   3564..3887    +  CDS            virB3: VIRB3_AGRT9 - Protein inferred from homology: Swiss-Prot protein existence level 3. VirB proteins are suggested to act at the bacterial surface and there play an important role in directing T-DNA transfer to plant cells. From Agrobacterium tumefaciens (strain 15955).
   3890..6256    +  CDS            virB4: VIRB4_RHIRD - Experimental evidence at protein level: Swiss-Prot protein existence level 1. A possible function of virB4 might be to provide the energy, via hydrolysis of ATP, for translocation of virulence proteins of the transfer of a T-DNA-protein complex across the agrobacterium membrane. From Rhizobium radiobacter (Agrobacterium tumefaciens) (Agrobacterium radiobacter).
   6274..6933    +  CDS            virB5: VIRB5_AGRFC - Experimental evidence at protein level: Swiss-Prot protein existence level 1. VirB proteins are suggested to act at the bacterial surface and there play an important role in directing T-DNA transfer to plant cells. From Agrobacterium fabrum (strain C58 / ATCC 33970) (Agrobacterium tumefaciens (strain C58)).
   7033..7917    +  CDS            virB6: VIRB6_AGRT9 - Protein inferred from homology: Swiss-Prot protein existence level 3. VirB proteins are suggested to act at the bacterial surface and there play an important role in directing T-DNA transfer to plant cells. From Agrobacterium tumefaciens (strain 15955).
   7954..8118    +  CDS            virB7: VIRB7_RHIRD - Experimental evidence at protein level: Swiss-Prot protein existence level 1. Is essential for the biogenesis of the T-pilus, which is required for virulence and T-DNA transfer to plant cells. When is associated with virB9, might function as a nucleation center for recruitment of VirB proteins during assembly of the T-DNA transfer machine. From Rhizobium radiobacter (Agrobacterium tumefaciens) (Agrobacterium radiobacter).
   8108..8818    +  CDS            virB8: VIRB8_AGRFC - Experimental evidence at protein level: Swiss-Prot protein existence level 1. VirB proteins are suggested to act at the bacterial surface and there play an important role in directing T-DNA transfer to plant cells. From Agrobacterium fabrum (strain C58 / ATCC 33970) (Agrobacterium tumefaciens (strain C58)).
   8818..9696    +  CDS            virB9: VIRB9_RHIRD - Experimental evidence at protein level: Swiss-Prot protein existence level 1. Is essential for the biogenesis of the T-pilus, which is required for virulence and T-DNA transfer to plant cells. When is associated with virB7, might function as a nucleation center for recruitment of VirB proteins during assembly of the T-DNA transfer machine. From Rhizobium radiobacter (Agrobacterium tumefaciens) (Agrobacterium radiobacter).
   9696..10823   +  CDS            virB10: VIRBA_AGRFC - Experimental evidence at protein level: Swiss-Prot protein existence level 1. VirB proteins are suggested to act at the bacterial surface and there play an important role in directing T-DNA transfer to plant cells. From Agrobacterium fabrum (strain C58 / ATCC 33970) (Agrobacterium tumefaciens (strain C58)).
  10869..11897   +  CDS            virB11: VIRBB_AGRT9 - Protein inferred from homology: Swiss-Prot protein existence level 3. Required for the transfer of T-DNA to plants. Couples energy, by means of ATP hydrolysis, to T-DNA transport. From Agrobacterium tumefaciens (strain 15955).
  12032..12832   +  CDS            virG: VIRG_AGRT9 - Protein inferred from homology: Swiss-Prot protein existence level 3. VirG is required for the positive regulation of at least two vir loci encoded by the Ti plasmid of A.tumefaciens. From Agrobacterium tumefaciens (strain 15955).
  12964..13554   -  CDS            virC2: VIRC2_AGRFC - Experimental evidence at protein level: Swiss-Prot protein existence level 1. From Agrobacterium fabrum (strain C58 / ATCC 33970) (Agrobacterium tumefaciens (strain C58)).
  13563..14252   -  CDS            virC1: VIRC1_AGRFC - Experimental evidence at protein level: Swiss-Prot protein existence level 1. From Agrobacterium fabrum (strain C58 / ATCC 33970) (Agrobacterium tumefaciens (strain C58)).
  14521..14961   +  CDS            virD1: VIRD1_AGRFC - Experimental evidence at protein level: Swiss-Prot protein existence level 1. Tumor formation by A.tumefaciens involves the transfer and integration of a defined segment (T-DNA) of Ti plasmid DNA into the plant nuclear genome. The virD operon encodes a site-specific endonuclease that cleaves at a unique site within both 24 bp direct repeats flanking the T-DNA. From Agrobacterium fabrum (strain C58 / ATCC 33970) (Agrobacterium tumefaciens (strain C58)).
  14998..16269   +  CDS            virD2: VIRD2_RHIRD - Experimental evidence at protein level: Swiss-Prot protein existence level 1. Tumor formation by A.tumefaciens involves the transfer and integration of a defined segment (T-DNA) of Ti plasmid DNA into the plant nuclear genome. The virD operon encodes a site-specific endonuclease that cleaves at a unique site within both 24 bp direct repeats flanking the T-DNA. From Rhizobium radiobacter (Agrobacterium tumefaciens) (Agrobacterium radiobacter).
  16292..16849   +  CDS            virD3 (fragment): VIRD3_RHIRD - Protein predicted: Swiss-Prot protein existence level 4. From Rhizobium radiobacter (Agrobacterium tumefaciens) (Agrobacterium radiobacter).
  16927..18864   +  CDS            virD4: VIRD4_AGRFC - Experimental evidence at protein level: Swiss-Prot protein existence level 1. From Agrobacterium fabrum (strain C58 / ATCC 33970) (Agrobacterium tumefaciens (strain C58)).
  21946..22140   +  CDS            virE1: VIRE1_RHIRD - Protein inferred from homology: Swiss-Prot protein existence level 3. Involved in DNA transformation; controls virE2 polymerization and prevents virE2 binding to DNA. From Rhizobium radiobacter (Agrobacterium tumefaciens) (Agrobacterium radiobacter).
  22223..23794   +  CDS            virE2: VIRE2_RHIRD - Experimental evidence at protein level: Swiss-Prot protein existence level 1. Involved in DNA transformation; mediates the nuclear uptake of single-stranded DNA copies of the transferred DNA (T-DNA) element. Binds single-stranded but not double-stranded DNA regardless of nucleotide sequence composition. From Rhizobium radiobacter (Agrobacterium tumefaciens) (Agrobacterium radiobacter).
  26110..27258   -  CDS            trfA: trans-acting replication protein that binds to and activates oriV
  27310..27591   -  CDS            tnpA (fragment): TN5P_ECOLX - Also known as tnp. Experimental evidence at protein level: Swiss-Prot protein existence level 1. Mediates transposition of transposon Tn5 by a 'cut and paste' mechanism. First, the monomeric transposase binds the 19 bp inverted DNA repeats flanking the transposon. Then, dimerization of the DNA- bound transposase creates a synaptic DNA complex. After nicking of the first DNA strand, excision of the transposon proceeds through a series of intermediates. The transposase then mediates the insertion of the transposon at a new site by strand transfer. The activity of the wild- type tran
  27651..28182   -  rep_origin     oriV: incP origin of replication
  28238..28273   -  rep_origin     CloDF13 ori (fragment): Plasmids containing the CloDF13 (CDF) origin of replication can be propagated in E. coli cells that contain additional plasmids with compatible origins.
  28294..28388   -  terminator     lambda t0 terminator: transcription terminator from phage lambda
  28659..29192   -  CDS            GmR: gentamycin acetyltransferase; aacC1; confers resistance to gentamycin
  29381..29409   -  promoter       Pc promoter: intI1 (promoter lies within the coding sequence); class 1 integron promoter
  29447..29533   +  CDS            CmR (fragment): chloramphenicol acetyltransferase; cat; confers resistance to chloramphenicol
>Addgene plasmid #186332 | pKL2299 | addgene full sequence | sequence record 374264 | Addgene NGS Result
TTATCCCTAATGCAGAGCCACCCCATCAGGAATATCGCCCATTCCGTCATCAGCGTGGTGACGTGCATCA
GGCGCGCTTGTTGCAGAACTTTAAGTGCTTCTTTCGATTCGAGATCTCAGCAAAAGTTCTCCGCAAACCT
TCACCGCGGGCTTACGTGTCTTTTGTAACAAATTGCGACGCAGTTGATATCCACTTGAAACATTAGTCCG
AAATTATCGAGATCTCCGCTGATAAGGTATCGAAATGGCGATAAAATTGGTATTGATACTCGTATTCACA
CTCTTTCCCGCGGCAGACGCTGCATATGCGAATGACCGCGCCAACGGTTTCATGTGGTCAAACGGGGGCG
AAACTGGAGTGAGGCTTCCTCTTCGGGTGTTCAATGCCAAGCCAGCCAAGAACACGGTGGCGATCATTTA
TTCCGGAGACGCTGGATGGCAAAATATCGATGAGGCGATTGGTACCTATCTGCAGACGGAAGGGATTCCT
GTCATTGGCGTCAGTTCACTTCGGTATTTCTGGTCGGAGCGGTCCCCAAGCGAAACTGCTAAGGATCTTG
GTCACATAATCGATGTCTACACCAAGCATTTCGGTGTGCAGAATGTTTTACTTGTAGGATATTCTTTCGG
CGCGGACGTCATGCCGGCAAGCTTCAATAGGCTTACGCTTGAGCAAAAAAATCGGGTTAAGCAAATCTCT
CTCTTGGCATTGTCACATCAAGTCGACTATGTCGTCTCATTTAGGGGCTGGCTCCAACTCGAAACGGAAG
GTAAGGGCGGCAATCCTCTGGATGATCTCAGATCCATTGACCCTGCAATCGTCCAATGCATGTACGGGCG
CGAAGACCGTAATAATGCTTGCCCATCTCTCCGACAGACCGGCGCAGAGGTGATAGGCTTCAGCGGAGGC
CATCACTTTGATAATGATTTCAAAAAACTGTCTACGCGCGTCGTCTCAGGCCTCGTGGCACGCCTAAGTC
ATCAGTAATCTTTAGTTCCTGCACCGCTTTAGTATTGACTGGGATAGCGACGCCTGTGATGCAGACATCG
GATATTGTGTCGTTAAGTAAAAGGCCTTCGTCTGATCGCGAGACTCGCTAGTGGTTTTCAGGTGAGTGAG
ATGTTTTGCCGCAAGTTGCGCTGAGATCGCATCTGCCTGCGGCTGCCGCACCTCCAGATTGGCAGCAACA
AGATCATCCTTCAAGGGAAGATGCCTATAACGCATGTGTTGACGACTTTCGCCTCGTGAATGATCCGGTC
TGTTCCCGACAGTGGGATGCCGTCGCGATAGAGCAGGCTCTCGCGCCAGGAGGAATTTCTCCGATATGAC
TTCTCTCCTTCTACGTGCCCAAAGCAGCAACGAAATCATCTATCGCGGCCAAAAGAGCGGTCATGTGAAA
GCACCCTTGCCAGTCAATTCCCTGGCCAAGGTCAGCACGGCGATACTGCGAGGTGTTGCTACACCACGGA
GGCGATCTAGAAGGACGATTTCATCATTTAGGCCGCACACTCATAAATCAGGTTTGCAAATCGGTCTGAT
TTTGATTCATTGAGGCTTGACTTGGAGGCCACTGATAACCCGTCCCCGCTTTGATGTCACCGATTTCGAA
TGGACTGTTGTTCAGTCCTTTGTTCCCAAATAAGCCGCGTCGCGTGCCGCGCGTTGACGCGGGTGATCAA
TGTCATCTTGTGGCGCTTCCGGACGGGCCCGCCCTGGGCAGACGTTCCTGATCGATACGGTTCCTGTACA
ACCTGCTACAATCGCTTTGTACGATGGCGTGAGGCAGACGTCTGGGATCATATTCTGAGTGTGATTTCCA
AGGCTTTCGATAGAATGTCGTCATGATTGACAGTTCCTGTGTCCGCGTCCACCAACATGCGGCGACGGGA
AACAGCGGGATCAAGACGATGGCTGTATGGGACGTTCCCGTGGCGGTTTGACCACCAAGATTCACGCTGT
TGTCGATGCCGACGGTTGACCGATCCGTCTTGCGCTGACAGCGGGTCAAGCCCATGACCGCCGCATGACC
GAAACATTTTTACAAATAATCGCTTAGAGTGCGTTTCTGCTGGCGGACAAGGCATATGATACCAACGCGA
TAAGAGCATTTGCAAAGCGCAAGCAGGCATGGGCCAATATTCCTGCCAAGAGCAATCGGAAGGAAGCTTC
CCGTTCATCGAATGGGTTTACAGACAGCGTAACCTCGCCGAGCATTTTCGTTCTGAGCCTGACCTGACCA
ACTGCGGCCTGAATAGGTCGATCCGGTTGCTTAGTCATGGATGCGCGGTTCTCGGTCCATGTTGCGTTCC
AAGACGCCGGGCGAGGTTTCTCGCTTCAATTGAAATCATAAAGAAGCAATTGAAAATTTTCGAGTAACCG
ACCCTCCCGATAATCTTCAACATAAAACAACGCACTTCTTCCAACGGGAGAGGCGGTGTTAGTTGCGAGC
TAAGGAGATAAGGTATGCTTAAGAGATCGGGGTCGCTTTCTCTTGCCTTGATGGTGAGCTTCTGTTCGTC
GAGCCTTGCCACGCCACTCTCATCTGCTGAGTTTGACCATGTTGCTCGCAAGTGTGCCCCATCAGTTGCG
ACATCTACGCTTGCGGCGATAGCTAAGGTGGAGAGTCGCTTTGATCCTTTAGCGATTCATGACAACACGA
CCGGCGAAACGCTTCACTGGCAAGATCACAGCCAAGCAACCCAAGTCGTCAGGCGCCGTCTCGATGCACG
GCATTCGCTGGATGTTGGCCTCATGCAAATAAACTCTCGAAATTTTTCTATGCTCGGTCTGACACCTGAC
GGTGCGCTCCAGGCGTGCACATCATTATCTGCCGCTGCAAACATGCTGAAAAGTCGTTATGCAGGCGGCG
AAACGATTGACGAGAAGCAATTTGCGCTTCGTCGGGCGATCTCCGCTTACAACACCGGTAATTTCATCGG
CGGTTTTGCAAACGGCTACGTGCGAAAAGTTGAAACAGCTGCTCAATCGCTGGTGCCCGCGTTAATCGAG
CCTCCAAAAGACGATCACGAGGCGCTAAAATCCGAAGAGACGTGGGATGTTTGGGGGTCATATCAGCGCC
GCTCGCAGGAGGATGGCGCTGGCGGTTTAATCGCTCCGCCACCGCCACACCAGGACAACGGCAAATCCGC
AGACGACAATCAAGTCTTATTCGACTTATACTAAGGAGGTGCGCATTGATGCGATGCTTTGAGAGATACC
GTTTACATCTAAATCGCCTCTCGCTCTCGAATGCGATGATGCGCGTGATATCGAGCTGCGCCCCAAGCTT
GTGCGGTGCAATTGCATGGAGCATTTCCTCATCCGGACCCGCCGCAGCGCAATCTGCGGGTGGCGGCACT
GACCCCGCCACAATGGTTAACAATATATGCACGTTTATCCTTGGTCCGTTCGGCCAGTCACTCGCTGTTC
TCGGCATTGTCGCTATCGGGATCTCCTGGATGTTCGGGCGGGCTTCGCTTGGGCTGGTTGCCGGCGTCGT
CGGCGGCATTGTTATCATGTTTGGGGCGAGCTTCCTCGGCCAAACGCTCACTGGCGGTAGTTGATGGCTG
ATCGTTTGGAAGAATCGACCCTTTACCTCGCAGCCACACGGCCCGCATTGTTTCTTGGGGTGCCACTGAC
ATTGGCAGGGTTATTCATGATGTTCGCCGGCTTTGTCATCGTTATCGTTCAGAACCCGCTCTACGAAGTC
GTTCTCGTGCCGTTATGGTTTGCAGCCCGGCTCATCGTGGAGCGAGACTACAATGCGGCGAGCGTCGTCC
TGCTATTTTTGCGGACCGCGGGAAGAAGCATTGATAGTGCAGTTTGGGGGGGCGCTACTGTTAGCCCAAA
TCCAATTAGGGTTCCCCCACGAGGGAGAGGAATGGTGTGATGCTCGGCGCGAGTGGAACGACCGAAAGAT
CCGGTGAGATCTATCTCCCTTATATTGGCCACCTCAGCGACCATATCGTCCTTCTTGAAGACGGATCGAT
CATGACCATTGCGAGAATTGATGGCGTTGCATTCGAGCTTGAGGAAACTGAAATGCGCAATGCGCGTTGT
CGTGCGTTCAACACGCTGTTGCGCAATATCGCTGATGATCATGTGTCAATATATGCTCACCTCGTACGTC
ATGCCGACGTGCCATCATCGGCGCCGCGACACTTCCGTAGTGTTTTCGCCGCTAGCCTGAACGAAGCTTT
TGAACAGCGCGTGCTCTCCGGCCAACTCCTCCGCAATGAACACTTCCTTACGTTGATTGTCTACCCACAG
GCGGCTTTAGGGAAGGTAAAGAGGAGGTTCACCAAGCTAAGCGGAAAAAGGGAAAACGATCTCACGGGCC
AGATCAGGAACATGGAAGATCTTTGGCATGTTGTCGCTGGCTCTCTTAAAGCGTATGGCCTGCATCGTCT
TGGCATCCGCGAGAAGCAGGGTGTGCTCTTCACCGAAATTGGCGAAGCGCTACGGTTGATCATGACTGGT
CGGTTCACACCGGTTCCGGTCGTCAGCGGCTCACTCGGCGCTTCGATTTATACCGACAGAGTCATTTGCG
GCAAGCGAGGACTCGAGATCAGAACGCCAAAAGACAGTTACGTTGGATCCATCTATTCGTTTCGCGAATA
CCCTGCAAAAACACGGCCGGGCATGCTCAACGCGCTGCTATCCCTCGATTTTCCACTTGTTCTCACGCAG
AGTTTTTCGTTCCTGACTCGCCCGCAAGCGCACGCGAAACTTAGCCTCAAATCGAGCCAGATGCTGAGTT
CCGGCGATAAAGCCGTGACTCAAATCGGCAAATTATCCGAGGCTGAGGACGCACTTGCGAGCAACGAATT
CGTTATGGGCTCACATCATTTGAGCCTTTGCGTCTATGCAGACGATCTCAATAGTCTTGGGGACAGGGGC
GCGCGGGCTCGGACACGAATGGCGGATGCTGGAGCCGTGGTTGTCCAAGAAGGTATTGGTATGGAAGCGG
CCTATTGGTCCCAATTGCCGGGGAATTTTAAGTGGCGCACACGCCCTGGCGCAATCACTTCACGCAATTT
CGCAGGGTTTGTCTCTTTCGAAAACTTTCCAGAGGGCGCCAGCTCAGGCCACTGGGGCAACGCGATTGCC
CGATTTCGTACCAATGGCGGAACGCCTTTCGACTATATCCCGCATGAGCACGATGTTGGCATGACGGCAA
TATTCGGGCCTATCGGGAGGGGTAAGACGACGCTCATGATGTTTGTTCTAGCCATGCTCGAACAGAGCAT
GGTCGACCGTGCAGGTACGGTCGTGTTCTTTGACAAGGACCGGGGTGGCGAATTGCTGGTTCGCGCCACA
GGAGGAACATATTTGGCACTTCACAGAGGCACACCCAGCGGGTTGGCGCCGTTGCGTGGCCTAGAAAACA
CAGCAGCCTCACACGATTTTCTGCGCGAATGGATCGTGGCTCTCATCGAGAGTGATGGTCGGGGTGGGAT
TTCTCCGGAAGAGAACCGCCGTCTGGTCCGTGGTATCCATCGTCAGCTCTCGTTTGATCCACAAATGCGT
TCAATCGCGGGGTTACGTGAATTTTTGTTGCATGGGCCCGCCGAAGGCGCAGGAGCGCGGCTCCAACGCT
GGTGCCGGGGCCATGCGCTTGGCTGGGCATTTGACGGCGAAGTTGACGAAGTAAAGTTAGATCCGTCGAT
TACCGGCTTCGACATGACGCATCTTCTCGAATACGAGGAAGTATGCGCTCCCGCTGCAGCATATCTCCTG
CATCGGATTGGAGCCATGATCGACGGCCGCCGTTTTGTGATGAGCTGCGATGAGTTTCGCGCCTATTTGT
TAAACCCTAAATTTTCGACTGTCGTCGACAAATTCCTCCTGACCGTTCGAAAAAACAACGGGATGCTAAT
ACTGGCAACGCAGCAACCAGAGCATGTTCTGGAATCGCCGCTAGGAGCCAGCTTGGTTGCGCAATGTATG
ACGAAGATTTTCTATCCATCACCAACCGCAGATCGATCGGCTTATGTCGATGGACTGAAATGTACCGAAA
AGGAATTTCAGGCGATCCGTGAAGACATGACGGTCGGCAGCCGTAAGTTTCTTCTTAAACGAGAAAGTGG
AAGCGTCATCTGCGAATTTGATCTGCGGGATATGCGTGAATATGTCGCCGTGCTTTCGGGGCGTGCCAAC
ACGGTGCGCTTTGCAACTCGACTACGCGAGGCACAAGAAGGCAACTCATCTGGCTGGCTCAGCGAATTCA
TGGCCCGTCACCACGAGGCAGAAGATTGATAAGGTAGGAAACGATGAAGACGACGCAACTTATTGCAACA
GTTTTGACCTGCAGCTTTCTATATATTCAGCCCGCGCGGGCGCAGTTTGTTGTTAGCGACCCGGCAACGG
AGGCTGAGACGCTCGCGACTGCGCTCGCGACTGCGGAGAATCTCACTCAGACTATAGCGATGGTTACGAT
GTTGACGTCGGCCTACGGCGTTACTGGACTACTGACTTCGCTCAACCAGAAAAATCAGTATCCTTCGACG
AAGGACCTAGACAATGAAATGTTTTCGCCGCGAATGCCAATGTCGACCACGGCACGTGCGATCACCAGCG
ATACAGATCGTGCAGTCGTGGGTAGTGATGCTGAAGCGGACCTGTTGCGATCGCAGATCACCGGTTCCGC
AAACAGCGCTGGCATTGCGGCTGACAATCTGGAAACGATGGACAAACGCTTGACGGCGAATGCTGATACG
TCTGCTCAGCTTTCCCGATCTCGCAATATCATGCAGGCAACCGTGACCAATGGTTTGCTTCTCAAGCAGA
TCCATGACGCAATGATTCAAAATGTACAGGCGACAAGCCTATTAACGATGACTACCGCGCAGGCCGGCCT
TCACGAGGCGGAAGAGGCGGCCGCTCAACGCAAGGAGCATCAAAAGACCGCTGTCATCTTTGGTGCCCTC
CCCTAAGGCTGGGCGATTTGTTCATCCGCCCGCATCCTCGCCGAATGCGAGCTCATTTTATCCAACATTA
TGCGACAAACCAGTCAAGTTCAGGTCCAATCGATGAATTTCACGATTCCGGCGCCGTTTACGGCCATTCA
TACGATCTTCGATGTAGCCTTCACGACAGGCTTGGACTCGATGCTTGAGACTATCCAGGAGGCGGTGAGT
GCGCCATTGATCGCCTGTGTCACTCTTTGGATTATTGTTCAGGGTATTTTAGTCATACGCGGCGAAGTCG
ATACCCGTAGCGGTATCACTCGGGTGATCACGGTCACCATCGTTGTTGCTCTAATTGTTGGGCAGGCTAA
CTACCAAGACTATGTGGTTTCCATCTTCGAAAAGACGGTCCCAAACTTTGTTCAGCAGTTTAGTGTAACC
GGCTTGCCTCTGCAGACTGTTCCGGCACAGTTGGATACAATGTTCGCCGTGACCCAGGCCGTTTTTCAGA
AAATCGCATCCGAAATCGGTCCGATGAACGACCAGGACATCCTTGCTTTCCAAGGGGCACAGTGGGTCCT
TTACGGCACGCTCTGGTCTGCCTTCGGAGTTTACGACGCCGTTGGAATTCTCACGAAAGTGCTTCTCGCG
ATCGGGCCTCTGATCCTCGTCGGATATATTTTTGATCGCACGCGGGACATCGCAGCTAAGTGGATCGGGC
AACTTATCACCTACGGTCTCTTGCTTCTCCTCTTAAACCTCGTGGCAACGATCGTCATCCTAACCGAAGC
GACTGCGCTCACCCTTATGCTTGGTGTAATCACCTTCGCCGGTACGACCGCGGCCAAGATCATTGGTCTT
TACGAACTCGATATGTTTTTTCTGACAGGGGATGCGCTCATTGTCGCTTTGCCGGCGATCGCCGGCAACA
TTGGAGGCAGTTACTGGAGCGGCGCAACCCAATCTGCCAGCAGCTTGTACCGTCGCTTCGCTCAGGTTGA
GCGAGGCTAGGTCGCGCAAAAATTCGCCTCAATGGAGAATTCTATGAAGTATTGCCTGCTGTGCCTAGTT
GTCGCTTTGAGCGGCTGCCAGACAAACGACACATTAGCGAGCTGCAAAGGCCCGATCTTCCCGCTGAATG
TGGGGCGATGGCAGCCTACTCCGTCAGATCTTCAGCTCGGCAATTCGGGTGGACGCTATGACGGGGCCTG
AATATGCCATGCTAGTGGCGCGCGAAAGCCTTGCCGAGCACTATAAGGAAGTAGAAGCCTTTCAAACCGC
GCGAGCGAAATCGGCGCGACGTCTCTCCAAACTCATTGCAGCTGTCGCAGCTATCGCGATTTTGGGAAAT
GTTGCTCAAGCGTTCGCTATAGCCACAATGGTGCCGTTGAGCAGGCTTGTGCCCGTATATCTATGGATAC
GGCCGGACGGCACCGTTGACAGCGAGGTGTCTGTCTCGCGATTGCCTGCAACTCAAGAGGAGGCCGTCGT
TAACGCCTCATTGTGGGAGTACGTTCGCCTGCGCGAGAGTTATGATGCCGACACCGCTCAGTACGCCTAC
GACCTGGTATCGAACTTCAGTGCCCCAACAGTGCGCCAGGATTACCAGCAATTCTTCAACTATCCCAATC
CCAGTTCGCCTCAAGTCATTCTTGGCAAACGCGGCAGGGTGGAGGTCGAGCACATCGCTTCAAATGATGT
AACTCCAAGCACGCAGCAAATTCGCTATAAAAGGACCCTCGTCGTTGACGGCAAAATGCCTGTGGTGAGT
ACGTGGACCGCGACAGTTCGCTACGAAAAGGTGACCAGCTTGCCCGGCAGATTGAGACTAACCAACCCGG
CAGGTCTGGTTGTCACCTCCTATCAGACATCGGAAGATACCGTTTCAAACGTAGGCCACAGCGAACCATG
ATCAGAAAAGCACTTTTCATTTTAGCATGTTTATTTGCCGCTGCGACTGGTGCGGAGGCTGAAGACACTC
CAATGGCGGGCAAGCTAGATCCGCGCATGCGTTATTTGGCTTACAATCCCGATCAAGTGGTGCGCCTCTC
GACGGCGGTTGGAGCTACTTTGGTCGTAACATTCGCCACGAACGAAACGGTGACAGCGGTTGCCGTTTCA
AATAGCAAAGATCTAGCAGCCCTACCGCGGGGAAATTATCTATTTTTCAAGGCAAGCCAGGTCCTCACGC
CTCAGCCAGTAATCGTGCTAACCGCAAGCGACTCCGGGATGCGCCGTTATGTTTTCAGTATAAGTTCCAA
GACTCTGTCCCACCTCGATAAAGAGCAGCCCGATCTCTATTACAGCGTCCAATTCGCCTACCCCGCCGAC
GATGCGGCGGCTCGGCGAAGGGAGGCACAACAGAAGGCTGTTGTGGACAGACTACACGCGGAAGCACAAT
ATCAACGGAAAGCTGAGAATTTATTGGATCAGCCTGTCACAGCCCTTGGTGCGGCGGACAGTAATTGGCA
CTACGTCGCCCAAGGCGATCGTTCGCTGTTGCCACTCGAAGTCTTCGACAATGGATTTACGACGGTATTC
CACTTTCCGGGCAATGTACGCATACCCTCCATCTACACCATCAATCCTGATGGCAAGGAAGCTGTTGCCA
ACTATTCAGTTAAAGGGAGCGATGTCGAGATTTCTTCGGTTTCCCGAGGTTGGCGTCTGAGGGATGGCCA
CACAGTACTATGTATCTGGAACACCGCTTACGATCCCGTTGGCCAAAGGCCGCAAACGGGCACGGTGAGG
CCCGATGTGAAACGCGTCCTGAAGGGGGCGAAGGGATGAATAACGATAGTCAGCAAGCGGCACATGAGGT
TGATGCATCTGGATCCCTGGTCTCCGACAAACATCGCCGGCGTCTTTCGGGGTCTCAGAAATTGATCGTC
GGAGGTGTCGTTCTCGCGTTATCATTAAGCCTCATTTGGCTAGGTGGGCGCCAAAAGAAGGTGAATGAGA
ACGCATCGCCGTCAACTTTGATCGCAACAAACACCAAGCCATTTCATCCAGCTCCGATTGAGGTGCCGCC
GGATCCTCCAGCGGTTCAAGAGGCTGTTCAGCCTGCTGCTCCTCTACCGCCGAGGGGCGAACCGGAGCGG
CATGAGCCACGGCCGGAAGAAACACCGATTTTTGCATATAGCAGCGGCGATCAAGGGGTCAGCAAACGCG
CCATTCAGGGCGACACGGGCCGAAGACAAGAAGGCAAGCGTGACGACAACTCCTTGCCGAATGGCGAAGT
GTCCGGCGAGAACGATTTGTCGATACGTATGAAACCCACCGAGCTGCAGCCCAGCAGCGCCACGCTCTTG
CCGCACCCCGATTTTATGGTAACGCAAGGGACAATAATTCCGTGCATCTTGCAAACCGCAATCGACACAA
ATTTGGCAGGCTATGTAAAGTGTGTCTTGCCTCAGGATATTCGTGGAACAACGAACAATATCGTGCTTCT
TGATCGTGGCACCACCGTTGTTGGCGAAATACAGCGTGGCTTGCAACAGGGAGATGGGCGCGTTTTTGTG
TTGTGGGATCGCGCCGAGACACCTGACCATGCGATGATCTCGTTAACATCGCCAAGCGCGGACGAACTCG
GTCGCTCAGGATTGCCGGGCTCGGTCGACAGCCACTTCTGGCAGCGTTTTAGCGGAGCTATGCTCTTGAG
TGTTGTTCAAGGCGCCTTCCAGGCAGCTAGCACCTACGCCGGCAGCTCGGGTGGCGGGATGAGCTTCAAC
AGCTTTCAAAATAACGGTGAGCAGACAACTGAGACAGCCCTTAAGGCAACCATCAACATACCGCCAACCC
TGAAGAAGAATCAGGGTGACACCGTTTCCATTTTCGTAGCACGGGACCTCGATTTCTTTGGTGTTTACCA
GCTCCGCCTGACTGGCGGCGCCACGCGGGGGAGGAACCGCCGCTCTTAATGAATTCAAATTTCCGCTTAG
AGATAGGATACATTGTAAATGGAAGTGGATCCGCAACTACGCTTTCTTCTGAAGCCGATTTTGGAATGGC
TCGATGACCCGAAGACTGAAGAAATTGCGATCAATCGACCTGGAGAGGCATTTGTGCGCCAAGCCGGCAT
TTTTACCAAGATGCCTTTGCCCGTCTCTTATGATGATCTTGAAGATATCGCTATTTTAGCGGGCGCGCTG
AGAAAGCAGGATGTCGGACCACGTAACCCCCTCTGCGCCACTGAACTTCCTGGTGGTGAACGACTACAAA
TCTGTCTGCCGCCGACCGTTCCCTCGGGCACCGTCAGCTTGACCATTCGACGGCCAAGCTCGCGTGTTTC
TGGTCTTAAAGAAGTCTCCTCCCGTTATGATGCTTCGAGGTGGAACCAGTGGCAGACACGAAGGAAACGC
CAAAATCAGGATGATGAAGCTATCCTTCAGCATTTTGACAACGGGGATTTGGAAGCGTTTCTGCACGCAT
GCGTCGTCAGCCGACTGACGATGTTGCTATGTGGCCCTACCGGAAGCGGCAAGACAACAATGAGCAAGAC
CTTGATCAGCGCCATCCCCCCCCAGGAAAGGCTAATCACCATAGAAGATACGCTCGAACTCGTCATTCCA
CACGATAATCATGTTAGACTACTCTACTCCAAGAACGGTGCTGGGCTGGGTGCTGTGAGCGCCGAGCACT
TGCTCCAAGCAAGTCTGCGTATGCGGCCGGACCGGATATTGCTTGGCGAGATGCGCGACGATGCAGCATG
GGCTTATCTGAGTGAAGTCGTCTCGGGACATCCGGGATCGATTTCAACAATACACGGCGCGAATCCAATC
CAAGGATTCAAGAAACTGTTTTCCCTTGTCAAAAGTAGCGCCCAAGGTGCTAGCTTGGAAGATCGCACAC
TGATTGACATGCTCTCTACGGCGATCGATGTCATCATTCCATTCCGTGCCTATGAGGACGTTTATGAAGT
AGGCGAGATCTGGCTCGCGGCGGACGCACGACGCCGGGGCGAGACCATAGGCGATCTCCTTAATCAATAG
TAGCTGTAACCTCGAAGCGTTTCACTTGTAACAACGATTGAGAACTTTTGTCATAAAATTGAAATACTTG
GTTCGCATTTTCGTCATCCGCGGTCAGCCGCAATTCTGACGAACTGCCCATTTAGCTGGAGATGATTGTA
CATCCTTCACGTGAAAATTTCTCAAGCGCTGTGAACAAGGGTTCAGATTTTAGATTGAAAGGTGAGCCGT
TGAAACACGTTCTTCTTATCGATGACGATGTCGCTATGCGGCATCTTATTATCGAATACCTTACGATCCA
CGCCTTCAAAGTGACCGCGGTAGCCGACAGCACCCAGTTCACTAGAGTACTCTCTTCCGCGACGGTCGAT
GTCGTGGTTGTTGATCTAAATTTAGGTCGTGAAGATGGGCTTGAGATCGTTCGAAATCTGGCGGCAAAGT
CTGATATTCCAATCATAATTATCAGTGGCGACCGCCTTGAGGAGACGGATAAAGTTGTTGCACTCGAGCT
AGGAGCAAGTGATTTTATCGCTAAGCCGTTTAGTACGAGAGAGTTTCTTGCACGCATTCGGGTTGCCTTG
CGCGTGCGCCCCAACGTTGTCCGCTCCAAAGACCGACGGTCTTTTTGTTTTACTGACTGGACACTTAATC
TCAGGCAACGTCGCTTGATGTCCGAAGCTGGCGGTGAGGTGAAACTTACGGCTGGAGAGTTCAATCTTCT
CCTCGCGTTTTTAGAGAAACCCCGCGACGTTCTATCGCGCGAGCAACTTCTCATTGCCAGTCGAGTACGC
GACGAGGAGGTTTACGACAGGAGTATAGATGTTCTCATTTTGCGGCTGCGCCGCAAACTTGAGGCGGATC
CGTCAAGCCCTCAACTGATAAAAACAGCAAGAGGTGCCGGTTATTTCTTTGACGCGGACGTGCAGGTTTC
GCACGGGGGGACGATGGCAGCCTGAGCCAATTGCATTTGGCTCTTAATTATCTGGCTCAAAAGGTGACTG
AGGACGCGGCCAGCGGCCTCAAACCTACACTCAATATTTGGTGAGGGGTTCCGATAGGTCCCTCTTCACC
AATTGCTCGATGGCTTCTCTCCAGCAAAGAATGACGCGAGCGCGGCGGTAGCCAGCTTGTGGCCGAAAGC
TCGAGCGGTCTCCAACCCCAACGGATCAAAATGACTTCGAGCGACCTCGAGCAACGCAACCGGGAACATG
CGTGAGGTCTGAACGAGAACGGATTTTTCTGTAGTTGAAGGGATCGGATAACTTTTCGGGGCCACGCGAA
ATGATCCATCTGCCAGCATGCTTTCGAAATCGTCCAACGCGCGCCTTAAAATCATTTGTAGCGACTTCGA
GGGACTGTATTGCCGAACGAGGTTGTCATATGTTTTCGACACTTGAGGCGCGGGCGGTCGCGCTGAAAGA
AAAACCTGGAGCTTTTTCGGGGACGGAGGTGGACTAAGGGCATCCACAGTTAGCTTAAGTTGTCGATCGG
GACTGTAAATGTGATCGGCGACGAGAGGCTCACGTTGCTGGTCTTTCTCGTCGGCTTTTTCAGGCAAGTG
CTGGAGGTCCAGCTTCTGGGGAACAAGTGTCGGGTTGGGATGGTGGATCTCGGGTCGAGCACCAGCAAGC
CGCCGTGCTTCGCCGACCGACAATGCGGGCTTGCGAATTGCCATCTTCAAGCCTCCAAGATTTTGCTGAT
CAGTTTCGAAATGACCACGACTTCCTCCATCGCAATCCGAAGATTCCTCTCTATGAGGCGCATCGTCGGA
TCAGTTCCCGTGTTTAGTAATGTAAGATGCAACATGCCGCGTTCTTTCATCGCGGCAAATGCATCTCTTT
CATGCATGGGAGACGGTACAACTGGAAGGCTCTCTAGCGTCTCTGACATCCTGCGTTGCGATGTTGTCAA
TCGGCCGACCGGGACGCGTTGGCGCAAAACAGCTGTAGGAATTGCCAAATTTTCACTCAACAGCAGCTCG
ATGACGTAGCGGTAGGTAGATAGTGCCTCATCGATGTCGAGCGGCGTTAGCATGGTGGGGATCAGAAGCA
GGTTTGAGCTAGCGATGATTGTGTTGTTGAGCTCGCTCGAGCCGCCACGCGTATCGGCCAACGCATAATC
AAATCCTTCGAGCTCGGCATTTTCATAGGCTGCTTCAAGAAGGGGCATTTCGTCGGCGGAATAGACTTCA
CAGCGAGGATCCCAGGTACTGCTTTGTAAGGCGTTTTCTCTCCATCGCGTCAGAGGCCGGTTTTCGTCGG
CATCAAAGAGGGCCACTCGTTTACCGTCATTTGCCAAAGCAGCGCAAAGGCCCATGAGTGCGGTGGTTTT
GCCAGCACCCCCTTTGAAAGAACAAAACGTCAAAAGTTGCATATTCTGATCCCGCCTATCCTGTGAAACC
GGAGTGCATTTGTATTTTTGTTCGTATAAATGTTTTTGTGATTATCGATGAGTAAAAGCGTTGTTACACT
ATTTTTATTTCACATTCGTTATAAGACAATTGCAAATGTAGCAAGTATATTCAGTATTGACTGTAAATGT
ACTGTTGATTTCATATTGAGCAGGGCTAGACTTCCATCCGTCTACCCGGGCACATTTCGTGCTGGAGTAT
CCAGACCTTCCGCTTTCTTTGGAGGAAGCTATGTCAAAACACACCAGAGCCACGTCGAGTGAGACTACCA
TCAACCAGCATCGATCCCTGAAAGTTGAAGGGTTCAAGGTCGTGAGTGCCCGTCTGCGATCGGCCGAGTA
TGAAACCTTTTCCTATCAAGCGCGCCTGCTGGGACTTTCGGATAGTATGGCAATTCGCGTTGCGGTGCGC
CGCATCGGGGGCTTTCTCGAAATAGATGCAGACACACGAGAAAAGATGGAAGCCATACTTCAGTCCATCG
GAATACTCTCAAGCAATGTATCCATGCTTCTATCTGCCTACGCCGAAGACCCTCGATCGGATCTGGAGGC
TGTGCGAGATGAACGTATTGCTTTTGGCGAGGCTTTCGCCGCCCTCGATGGACTACTGCGCTCCATTTTG
TCCGTATCCCGGCGACGGATCGACGGTCGCTCGTTACTGAAAGGTGCCTTGTAGCACTTGACCACGCACC
TGACGGGAGAAAATTGGATGCCCGATCGCGCTCAAGTAATCATTCGCATTGTGCCAGGAGGTGGAACCAA
GACCCTTCAGCAGATAATCAATCAGCTGGAGTACCTGTCCCGAAAGGGAAAGCTGGAACTGCAGCGTTCA
GCCCGGCATCTCGATATTCCCGTTCCGCCGGATCAAATCCGTGAGCTTGCCCAAAGCTGGGTTACGGAGG
CCGGGATTTATGACGAAAGTCAGTCAGACGATGACAGGCAACAAGACTTAACAACACACATTATTGTAAG
CTTCCCCGCAGGTACCGACCAAACCGCAGCTTATGAAGCAAGCCGGGAATGGGCAGCCGAGATGTTTGGG
TCAGGATACGGGGGTGGCCGCTATAACTATCTGACAGCCTACCACGTCGACCGCGATCATCCACATTTAC
ATGTCGTGGTCAATCGTCGGGAACTTCTGGGGCAGGGGTGGCTGAAAATATCCAGGCGCCATCCCCAGCT
GAATTATGACGGCTTACGGAAAAAGATGGCAGAGATTTCACTTCGTCACGGCATAGTCCTGGATGCGACT
TCGCGAGCAGAAAGGGGAATAGCAGAGCGACCAATCACATATGCTGAATATCGACGCCTTGAGCGGATGC
AGGCTCAAAAGATTCAATTCGAAGATACAGATTTTGATGAGACCTCGCCTGAGGAAGATCGTCGGGACCT
CAGTCAATCGTTCGATCCATTTCGATCGGACGCATCTGCCGGCGAACCGGACCGTGCAACCCGACATGAC
AAACAACCGCTTGAACCGCACGCCCGTTTCCAGGAGCCCGCCGGCTCCAGCATCAAAGCCGACGCACGGA
TCCGCGTACCATTGGAGAGCGAGCGGGGTGCCCAACCATCCGCGTCCAAAATCCCTGTAACTGGGCATTT
CGGGATTGAGACTTCGTATGTCGCTGAAGCCAGCGTGCCCAAACAAAGCGGCAATTCCGATACTTCTCGC
CCGGTGACTGACGTTGCCATGCACACAGTCGAGCGCCAGCAGCGATCAAAACGACGTCATGACGAGGAGG
CAGGTCCGAGCGGAGCAAACCGTAAAAGATTGAAGGCCGCGCAAGTTGATTCCGAGGCAAATGTCGGTGA
GCCCGACGGTCGCGATGACAGCAACAAGGCGGCTGATCCGGTGTCTGCTTCCATCCGTACCGAGCAACCG
GAAGCTTCTCCAACGTGTCCGCGTGACCGTCACGATGGAGAATTGGGAGAACGCAAACGTGCAAGAGGTA
ATCGTCGCGACGATGGGCGCGGGGGGACCTAGAGACAGGAAGGACCGAATAATGGCAAATGGTCAGTTCA
CGATACGCTCTGCTCGCCCGGCCTCCGTCGGACTGACAGGCGAACGGCGTGGAGCCGCATCCGCCTCTAG
CTCTGCACTGTCCAATGTTCAAAGAGATGTTAGGGATAGGCTGATTCCAACTAGCTCACCAAGATTACCA
AATGCAGCCATATTGCGTGATTCCTCGGGAAGAGCGTCGACTGGTCTGCGGTACATGGCGGCTACTCTTC
ATTGGTCTGCGATCGCGCCATTATCGCTAATAAACAGCAACGACCTGGCTCCGGCCGCTTATGACTTTGA
GACGCGAAATAACGCAAGAAATGTGACTGCCAAAGTCGGCAGGGCAGTCCCTGTTCCCAAGCAAGGCGGG
CTCGGCAAAACGCTCGCACCCGTACCCCTTAGTACACGTATATCAAGGGTCAATTCCGACCGAAGACTGC
CCGCTGACGCAGAAGACCGCCCTGAAACGCGCGACCCCCAGAAAGGACGTGGCAGTCATGGTGCGACGCC
AACCTTACATGAAAAGATTGGAACCGCGTTTGCTCGAAGATTGCGAAAGCATACGTACTATATTGTTTGC
AGTTGCTGCCAGACCCGGAGCGCGTTGACGATGGGTGCAAAGATTTCGGTGAAGTCATGAACTCCAGCAA
GACTTCGCCCCAGCGTATGACCCTGAGCATCGTATGTTCGCTGGCAGCCGGTTTTTGTGCGGCCAGCTGC
TATGTAACGTTCCGCCGGGGCTTCAACGGCGAAGCGATGATGACGTTCGACGTTTTCGCTTTTTGGTATG
AGACCCCGCTTTACTTGGGTTATGCCAGCACCGTCTTCTGGCGTGGTTTATCTGTTGTCATCTTTACCTC
GCTGATCGTTCTTTCAAGTCAGCTCATCATATCGCTGCGCAATCAGAAGCATCATGGGACAGCTCGTTGG
GCAGAAATTGGCGAAATGCGGCATGCTGGTTATCTGCAGCGTTACAGTCGCATCAAGGGGCCGATCTTTG
GAAAGACATGTGGTCCCCTTTGGTTCGGCAGTTATTTGACCAATGGCGAACAGCCACACAGTCTTGTCGT
CGCGCCAACGCGTGCTGGCAAAGGCGTCGGCATCGTCATTCCAACGCTGTTGACCTTCAAGGGCTCGGTA
ATCGCCCTTGACGTCAAGGGAGAATTGTTTGAACTGACGTCCAGAGCACGCAAAGCGAGCGGCGACGCAG
TTTTCAAGTTCTCCCCCCTAGATCCTGAGCGGAAGACTCATTGTTACAATCCGGTCCTGGATATTGCCGC
ACTTCCGCCCGAACGCCAGTTCACTGAAACACGCCGTCTAGCTGCGAACCTTATTACGGCTAAGGGAAAG
GGAGCAGAAGGCTTTATTGACGGCGCACGTGACCTGTTCGTCGCGGGAATCCTTACCTGCATTGAGCGTG
GCACACCAACGATTGGCGCGGTATATGACCTATTTGCGCAGCCTGGCGAAAAGTATAAGCTTTTTGCGCA
ACTCGCGGAGGAAAGCCTAAACAAAGAGGCTCAGCGTATCTTCGATAATATGGCGGGCAACGACACGAAA
ATTCTGACATCGTACACCTCTGTGCTGGGCGACGGTGGACTGAACCTGTGGGCTGATCCGCTTATCAAAG
CAGCGACAAGCCGGTCAGACTTTTCCGTTTACGATCTCCGGAGGAAGAAGACCTGCATTTATCTTTGTGT
CAGTCCCAACGATCTGGAGGTCTTGGCACCACTTATGCGCCTGATGTTTCAGCAGCTCGTGTCAATCTTG
CAGAGATCGCTGCCAGGTGAAGACGAGTGCCATGAAGTTTTATTTCTCCTCGACGAATTCAAACACCTGG
GCAAGCTTGAGGCCATAGAGACCGCGATCACAACCATCGCCGGTTACAGAGGCCGCTTTATGTTTATTAT
TCAAAGTCTTTCGGCCTTGTCGGGCACATACGATGACGCAGGAAAACAAAACTTTCTGAGCAATACTGGC
GTACAAGTATTTATGGCCACGGCTGATGACGAAACTCCAACCTACATCTCAAAAGCTATCGGCGAATATA
CGTTTAAAGCGCGTTCGACCTCTTACAGTCAAGCCAGAATGTTCGACCACAACATCCAGATTTCTGATCA
AGGTGCAGCCCTTTTGCGCCCCGAACAAGTGCGCCTGCTAGACGATCAGAGTGAAATCGTTCTCATCAAA
GGGCGACCTCCACTCAAATTACGAAAGGTGCAGTATTATTCCGATCGTACGCTGAAAGGCCTTTTCGAAC
GCCAGATGGGCTCTCTGCCTGAGCCCGCACCCTTGATGCTTTCCGACTATAGCAACGATCAAGTTCAATA
CCACTTGGCTCCGATAGCAAATTTTAATGAGGATGCTGCACCGCAAAACAGAACTGTGGCCGAGGACCAT
GGAAGTGTTAAAGTCGGTGCTGATATCCCTGAACGCGTGATGGGAATAAATGGTGACGAGGAACAAGCCG
ATGCGGGCGAGATACCGCCGGAATCGGTTGTGCCTCCAGAATTGACGCTCGCTCTGACCGCTCAACAGCA
ATTGTTGGACCAGATTATTGCACTTCAGCAAAGATCGAGGTCCGCACCGGCATAGCCTGCGAAATGATCT
TAATGGTGCAATTCGTTTCAGGCGGCATGTTGCGGTTCAACAAAGTGTACGCCAGATCCCAATTGGCCCT
TTACGAGGTGTCGGTATGACAGGAAAGTCGAAAGTTCACATAAGAGGTTCGGCTGACGCGCTTCCTGACG
TTCCTGGCGGAAGTACTACCGCCCCTTTTTTAACCGAACCTTCTCGGGATCAGGTTGATGCCTCGTTTGA
GGTCCAAACCGACTACAGCCAGTCTACTTCCGTGTCGTTTACCTATGATGGTGTTGGACTTGGTCCTGCC
GAGCGTGCGGCTTACGAGAACTGGTGCGAACCGGGCCGGCCCACTTGGAAAGATCTTATAATCAAGGCAC
GTGTCGATCCGATTGACGATGTGACCTGGCTCCGAGATTTAGAAGAGGACACCCCCTCAACCTTCAGATA
CGAAGGGATGCCTCTGGGCATCGGGGAACGACAGGCCTACGAAAATTGGCAAGAGGACGCTCAGCCGACA
TGGGAAGACCTTGTTGTCAGCGCACGCTTGACGGAACTTGGCCGTCCACACGGGATTACCGGCGAGTATA
CATCCCTCGCAGGATCGAAGAATACAAGTTCAATTTCATTGAAGCGAAAGCGGAGCAACTTAATTGATGA
TGAGAATTCATCCGGATCGTTTTCATATGACGGGATGAAGCTCGGGGAAGCCGAGCGTTCTGCATATGGT
GACTGGGCCGAGGCGGAGCCACCCACGTGGAAAGATTTGGTATTGAGGGCACGCGTTTCCTCGATCAATG
ACTCTGCTTGGCTTTTTGATTCACAAACATCTTCATCATCATTTGAATACAACGGTGTTCCCTTGGGCGA
GCCGGAACGGCAGGCTCTCAGACAATGGCAAGGAGACGCTCAGCCTACCTGGGAAGATCTCGTTGTTAAC
GCGCGTATGGCAGAACTTTGCCATGCTGGTTGGATTGAAGGTCAAAAAGGTTGCTTTGAAGAGCGCGGGG
AGGCTCTGCCCGCGTCGGAACGCGGTTCGCAACGCCCCATTGGTCAACGGACAGATTCCTCCGATTCTTT
TGTGTATGATGGCACAAGGCTCGGAGCACCTGAGCGAACTGCTTATGAACGCTGGAGTAAGAGGGAACGC
CCGACTTGGGAAGATCTCATCTTAGATGCACACCAGGCCAGGACTGAAAGTGACGCTGTTACGACCCAAG
CGATTGGTCAGTCGTCCTCACCGGTTTTCTTATATGAAGGAAAGTCGCTCGGAGACAGGGAACGAAAGGC
TTACGAAAAATGGCGGCAGCCAGCCCAACCGCGATGGCAAAATCTTGTAGTGAACGCTCGTCTGGCAGAA
ATCGATCCCTCAGCCTGGATTGCCGATGAGCGCGATCCGCTTGATGATAGCGACGCGCTTGGTCGCCCGT
CGTACACAAGCTTGACGGATAGATCAGACGTCCCTTTAGACGATCAATCAATCTATCGTCGTTCCGACCT
AGTAAGGGAACAAGTACCAGAATCGTCTCAAAGGCAATTCGCAGCATGTTCAGAATCTGAAACGAGGCCT
GTGCAATGGTTTACTGCTTCTGGGTCAGATGCAAACAATACGGAAAATATCACCGCCAGCGATCCCGTCG
ATCGCACGGGTGGAGTTAAGCGGCTAGGCTCCAAAAGCGACAGAACCGTTACAGCTTCTATCCATGACGT
GAATTCCAGCACAAGGCGACTGTTGCTTAACGAATTTGGATCGGAGGCTCCGCGCCCTTCGCCAGAAAAG
ACTGTTCGCTTAAGAAGCGACAATATTGGCACCTATGGGAGCCGGAAAAATGAACGAGCGCGGCTCGCGA
CCGAAACCGGTGCGTATGAGTCGGAGCATATTTTCGGGTTCAAGGCTGTCCACGATACTGCGAGAGCGAC
GAAAGAGGGCCGGCGTCTCGAAAGGCCCATGCCCGCCTACCTTGAGGATAAGGGGCTTCATCGCCAACAT
ATTGGCACCGGGAGAGGACGGACCAAACTTGTCGGGCGCGGATGGCCGGATGACACAAGCTATCGCTCGG
ATCAAAGGGCAACTCTGTCGGACCCCGTTGCGCGCTCGGAAGGCGCGACGGCCTCAAATGGGTATCAATT
GAACCAATTGGGTTACGCGCACCAACTCGCTAGCGATGGCCTGCAAAGTGAATCGCCCGATGGTGTTGCC
TTGCCAATTCAAGTGGCAACAACGAGCTACAACTATACAGTGAGCCGCGATCCTGTCCTTGTTCCGCCGG
ATAAAAACGAAGCCCCTCAATTGCTGCATCTTGGTCCCCGTGGTCAAACCGAAGCTGTTCTTGCCCGCGA
AACAGCATTGACTGGAAAATGGCCGACTCTCGAGCGTGAGCAGCAAGTGTATCGCGAGTTTTTGGCCTTA
TATGACGTAAAAAAAGATCTTGAGGCCAAATCAGTCGGCGTAAGACGGAAAAAAAAAGAAGTTATTTCTG
CGTTAGACCGAACTGCGCGCTTGATAAGCACGTCGCCTTCGAAAGCTCGATCCAAAGCAGAGACTGAAAA
AGCCATTGATGAGCTCGATGATCGACGAGTTTATGATCCGCGTGATCGAGCTCAAGACAAAGCGTTTAAA
CGCTGATAAGTCGCCAATATAGTGATCATTTGCAGTATTCGCATCGATCGCTGGTTGATATTCTGCCGCT
GGTCGACCGGCTGCTCGTCGCCAAAAATGCTCACAGGGATACGATGGCCTCGGTCAGGCCGCGTGCGTCC
TGTCTTTCCAGTTCCTCCCTTTCAGCTCGATTGTGGCATCATTTATTGCCTGCTCATTGCAGTTGAAACG
CGATATCCGTTTCAAGACCCGGGTATGGATGGTACTTTGGAGATATGAGCACTTGCCAGACTTCCCGGTC
GGAGACTTAAAAATTCCGATAAGAGGTTACGGACGACGGACCTTATAAGTGGATCGTCTAGTGGTGGCGC
CGATCAAAACAGTTCCGCCCCCGGCTTTGCTCAAAGTAGCAAAGCAGCTTTATCTCGGGTTGCGGAGGAT
TTTCTAGAAAACCGCAATTTTGCAGGAGAGAACATATGGCCATCATCAAGCCGCATGTGAACAAAAATAG
GACAACCTCGCCGATAGAACGTCCGGAGTCTCTCATAGAGGAAATGAGCGGCAGTCATCCGCCGAGTGGT
TTTACCAACCTGGATCTCGCTATGATCGAGCTGGAGGACTTTGTCCATCGGTGCCCGCTCCCAGAAGACA
ATCTTGCTGGTCAGAAGGAGTGAGACGATGGATCCGTCTAGCAATGAGAATGTCTATGTGGGTCGCGGTC
ACAACATCGAAAATGATGATGACACTGACCCCAGGCGTTGGAAGAAGGCGAATATCAGTTCCAACACCAT
CTCCGATATTCAGATGACGAATGGCGAAGACGTACAATCAGGGAGCCCTACCCGAACGGAAGTTGTAAGC
CCACGTCTGGATTATGGATCGGTCGACTCCTCCTCCAGCCTTTATTCTGGCAGCGAGCACGGAAATCAAG
CTGAGATTCAAAAAGAGCTGTCCGTCTTGTTCTCGAACATGTCTTTGCCAGGCAACGATCGGCGCCCGGA
CGAATACATTCTCGTGCATCAAACGGGACAAGATGCTTTTACTGGTATTGCCAAAGGCAACCTCGACCAA
ATGCCCACCAAGGCGGAATTTAACGCGTGCTGCCGTCTCTACAGGGACGGAGCCGGTAATTACTACCCGC
CACCTCTCGCATTCGACAAGATTAGCGTTCCAGAGCAACTGGAGGAAAAATGGGGGATGATGGAGGCGAA
GGAACGTAACAAACTGCGGTTTCAGTACAAGTTGGACGTATGGAATCATGCGCACGCTGATATGGGGATC
ACGGGCACAGAGATCTTTTATCAAACAGATAAGAACATAAAGCTCGACCGGAATTATAAACTAAGACCTG
AAGACCGATACGTACAAACAGAAAAATACGGGCGCCGGGAAATTCAAAAGCGATATCAACACGAACTCCA
GGCTGGTTCGCTGCTGCCCGATATTATGATCAAAACTCCCCAAAATGACATCCACTTCGTGTACAGGTTT
GCCGGCGACAATTACGCCAACAAACAGTTCAGCGAGTTTGAACACACCGTCAAGCGCAGGTATGGCGACG
AGACTGAGATCAAATTGAAGTCAAAGTCAGGCATTATGCATGACTCGAAATATCTGGAATCCTGGGAACG
GGGCAGTGCGGATATTCGCTTCGCGGAATTCGTTGGGGAAAATAGAGCTCACAATCGGCAGTTTCCAACT
GCGACAGTAAATATGGGACAGCAGCCAGACGGGCAGGGCGGTTTGACCCGCGACCGTCATGTGAGCGTTG
ACTTCCTAATGCAAAGCGCACCCAATTCGCCTTGGGCGCAAGCTTTGAAAAAGGGAGAACTGTGGGATCG
CGTTCAGTTGCTTGCTCGCGACGGCAACCGCTATCTGTCGCCGCCCAGATTGGAATATTCTGACCCTGCA
CATTTCACCGAGTTGATGAACCGGGTTGGTTTACCCGCATCGATGGGTCGGCAAAGCCATGCGGCTAGTA
TCAAATTCGAAAAGTTTGACGCGCAGGCAGCGGTTATTGTCTTAAATGGCCCAGAGTTACGTGACATTCA
TGACTTGTCTCCTGAAAAACTGCAAAATTTGTCCACCAAAGATGTCATCGTCGCCGATCGCAATGAGAAT
GGTCAGAGAACTGGCACGTACACCAGCGTCGCGGAATATGAGCGCTTGCAGTTAAGGCTGCCACCCGATG
CAGCGGGGGTGCTTGGTGAAGCAACTGACAAATATTCACGTGATTTCGTTCGGCCAGAGCCGGCGTCGCG
TCCAATCAGTGACAGCCGCAGGATATACGAAAGTCGACCGCGTAGCCAAAGCGTCAACAGCTTTTGACGT
TCCTGCTGCCGCGTCAACGAGGAAGCTCGTTTGACCCGGGTTTGCCAATGAAAGGGCTCAATCATGGTGA
ACACTACAAAGAAAAGTTTTGCGAAGTCGCTTACGGCAGATATGCGCCGTTCTGCTCAGCGCGTTGTCGA
GCAAATGCGAAAAGCATTGATTACCGAAGAAGAGGCGCTCAAGCGGCAAGCCAGACTGGAGAGTCCCGAT
AGGAAGCGAAAGTATGCTGCTGATATGGCGATAGTCGACAAACTCGACGTAGGGTTTCGAGGCGAAATAG
GCTATAAAATTCTTGGAAATAACCGGCTTCGAGTAGACAACCATAAAGAATTAACGCGTGAGCACGGTAG
ACTTCGCAAAACCAAAACGGTTCTGAAGCGTAACCCGGTGACGCAGGAAGTCTATTTGGGTTTATATGAA
AGGAAGTCCTGGTTAAGTGTCAGCAGCCATTTGTATGCTGCGGACGGCACACTCCGCATGAAGCACGTGA
AATACAAAGACGGACGTTTTGAGGAAAAATGGGAGCGCGACGAAAATGGCGACCTGATCCGCACAAGGTA
CGCCAACCGTGGCAGGCTCTTTCAACCTGTATCCGAGAAAATGGGCGCGCCGTATCGGAGCGGCCCTGAC
GACCGGCTCTATCGCGATCTAACCCGTCGAAACGGTTTCAGACGGGAGACATTCGAACGGGACGATCACG
GAAACCTCGAGCGTATCGGCAGCAACCATGTCGGCTTTTCCAAGATTTCAGTGAAGGCACCCAATCGTCA
AACCTCCCAGACGAAGATTCAAAAACTTGGTGGCGCTTTCAACAAATCTTTTAGGTCCCTTCTGGACAAG
GAGGGCAATGAAATGGGCCGCGATATTTTGAGCCATCGACGGCTCTATAACAAGCGGTCTGCTGTCTACG
ATGAAGCTACCGGACAATTGAAGAGTGCCAAGCATACCTTCGGCAAGATCTACAGGAGCGAAACCGAATA
TCTCAGCGCGGGCCTCAAGAAGGTTTCAAAAAAGATACTCGGGGTGACGGTCTACCGGAAATTTGCGGCG
CTCAGCGAGCGAGAATCCGAGGCTGAGAGACTGCGTAGTTTTGAATCCGGTGCGCATCGCCAGATCTGGC
AGGAGCGGGCAGCGATTCCCGGTTCGCCCCTCCCGGAGACTGATGACATTCATTTCGCACAGCAGTCGCA
CCTAGCCAAAGCCAACCCTGATCACGTCGAAGCTGACGTCACGCGTGTGACAGATCAACATGTTGATGTT
GCTGGACAAACATCATCGTCTCCCCAACGGAACTTGGAAGGATGGTTAGATTCTCAATCACGATACAAGC
CAGCAAACATGCTGTTGTCAAATCCAGACCTTCAAGCGAACGGACCTCGCCCATACGAAGGGTTAGCTCA
TCTCACCCTCCGGCGCGATAATGAATCTGACGGGCACAAGGAGAATGATCAGCGGCTGCGACATTTCTCC
CAGCCAGAGCCGTTGGTGTTACCGCATCCCGGGTCGCCGGAAATAACTAAGGTGTTTGGCTCGCGGGGAG
AGCCGGCACACCCGAGTGGAAATCTGCACACGGCGGTTGGAGAAACGGCTTGCGAAGGACCGGTGATGTC
TTCATCCTCGGACAATCATCAGCCAGCTCCAGGACAGCAAGAACTTTTAAGTTTCCTTCATAATGCGCCA
GCCCCAGTTTCTGTGGCAATACATGATGATCAAGAGCGACTTGCGGGGGAGGCGCCCGGCGGCTCTTTCA
GAGGTAGCTCAGGGCGAACGAGTTCAATGTCGGAGAGTATCTTCGACGAAGATGTACAAGGGCATTTGGT
ACGGGATTATTCGATCAATACTACTAACGGGTTTATTGACCCGCAATCGTTGTTCGGTGAACCGGACTTA
TCGAGAGGTCCAAAATCGGGGCCAGAAATTCCATCGGAAGATTACCATTTGTCAGCTTCGGAACAGGAAA
ATTTGCTGAATCAATTGCTTAGTGTGCCACTGCCGGTTCCTTCACCGAAGCCCGAATGCGCGAGGTCTAT
GATTTTCGAAGGTTCACGTTCAAGAGAGCGTTCCACCTCCAGAGGGTTCTAAGGTGGAACGCGTCTAGGC
TTGCCTATCATCACCACCTCATGATGGTCGCGGCTTAGGGATAACCGGTCTTGTCCACTACCTTGCAGTA
ATGCGGTGGACAGGATCGGCGGTTTTCTTTTCTCTTCTCAACCTAGGCTACAGCCGATAGTCTGGAACAG
CGCACTTACGGGACCTAGGGCGATGCAGGTGGCTGCTGAACCCCCAGCCGGAACTGACCCCACAAGGCCC
TAGCGTTTGCAATGCACCAGGTCATCATTGACCCAGGCGTGTTCCACCAGGCCGCTGCCTCGCAACTCTT
CGCAGGCTTCGCCGACCTGCTCGCGCCACTTCTTCACGCGGGTGGAATCCGATCCGCACATGAGGCGGAA
GGTTTCCAGCTTGAGCGGGTACGGCTCCCGGTGCGAGCTGAAATAGTCGAACATCCGTCGGGCCGTCGGC
GACAGCTTGCGGTACTTCTCCCATATGAATTTCGTGTAGTGGTCGCCAGCAAACAGCACGACGATTTCCT
CGTCGATCAGGACCTGGCAACGGGACGTTTTCTTGCCACGGTCCAGGACGCGGAAGCGGTGCAGCAGCGA
CACCGATTCCAGGTGCCCAACGCGGTCGGACGTGAAGCCCATCGCCGTCGCCTGTAGGCGCGACAGGCAT
TCCTCGGCCTTCGTGTAATACCGGCCATTGATCGACCAGCCCAGGTCCTGGCAAAGCTCGTAGAACGTGA
AGGTGATCGGCTCGCCGATAGGGGTGCGCTTCGCGTACTCCAACACCTGCTGCCACACCAGTTCGTCATC
GTCGGCCCGCAGCTCGACGCCGGTGTAGGTGATCTTCACGTCCTTGTTGACGTGGAAAATGACCTTGTTT
TGCAGCGCCTCGCGCGGGATTTTCTTGTTGCGCGTGGTGAACAGGGCAGAGCGGGCCGTGTCGTTTGGCA
TCGCTCGCATCGTGTCCGGCCACGGCGCAATATCGAACAAGGAAAGCTGCATTTCCTTGATCTGCTGCTT
CGTGTGTTTCAGCAACGCGGCCTGCTTGGCTTCGCTGACCTGTTTTGCCAGGTCCTCGCCGGCGGTTTTT
CGCTTCTTGGTCGTCATAGTTCCTCGCGTGTCGATGGTCATCGACTTCGCCAAACCTGCCGCCTCCTGTT
CGAGACGACGCGAACGCTCCACGGCGGCCGATGGCGCGGGCAGGGCAGGGGGAGCCAGTTGCACGCTGTC
GCGCTCGATCTTGGCCGTAGCTTGCTGGACTATCGAGCCGACGGACTGGAAGGTTTCGCGGGGCGCACGC
ATGACGGTGCGGCTTGCGATGGTTTCGGCATCCTCGGCGGAAAACCCCGCGTCGATCAGTTCTTGCCTGT
ATGCCTTCCGGTCAAACGTCCGATTCATTCACCCTCCTTGCGGGATTGCCCCGGAATTAATTCCCCGGAT
CGATCCGTCGATCTTGATCCCCTGCGCCATCAGATCCTTGGCGGCAAGAAAGCCATCCAGTTTACTTTGC
AGGGCTTCCCAACCTTACCAGAGGGCGCCCCAGCTGGCAATTCCGGTTCGCTTGCTGTCCATAAAACCGC
CCAGTCTAGCTATCGCCATGTAAGCCCACTGCAAGCTACCTGCTTTCTCTTTGCGCTTGCGTTTTCCCTT
GTCCAGATAGCCCAGTAGCTGACATTCATCCGGGGTCAGCACCGTTTCTGCGGACTGGCTTTCTACGTGG
CTGCCATTTTTGGGGTGAGGCCGTTCGCGGCCGAGGGGCGCAGCCCCTGGGGGGATGGGAGGCCCGCGTT
AGCGGGCCGGGAGGGTTCGAGAAGGGGGGGCACCCCCCTTCGGCGTGCGCGGTCACGCGCACAGGGCGCA
GCCCTGGTTAAAAACAAGGTTTATAAATATTGGTTTAAAAGCAGGTTAAAAGACAGGTTAGCGGTGGCCG
AAAAACGGGCGGAAACCCTTGCAAATGCTGGATTTTCTGCCTGTGGACAGCCCCTCAAATGTCAATAGGT
GCGCCCCTCATCTGTCAGCACTCTGCCCCTCAAGTGTCAAGGATCGCGCCCCTCATCTGTCAGTAGTCGC
GCCCCTCAAGTGTCAATACCGCAGGGCACTTATCCCCAGGCTTGTCCACATCATCTGTGGGAAACTCGCG
TAAAATCAGGCGTTTTCGCCGATTTGCGAGGCTGGCCAGCTCCACGTCGCCGGCCGAAATCGAGCCTGCC
CCTCATCTGTCAACGCCGCGCCGGGTGAGTCGGCCCCTCAAGTGTCAACGTCCGCCCCTCATCTGTCAGT
GAGGGCCAAGTTTTCCGCGAGGTATCCACAACGCCGGCGGCCCTACATGGCTCTGCTGTAGTGAGTGGGT
TGCGCTCCGGCAGCGGTCCTGATCCCCCGCAGAAAAAAAGGATCTCAAGAAGATCCTTTGATCTTTTCTA
CACTAGTGCTTGGATTCTCACCAATAAAAAACGCCCGGCGGCAACCGAGCGTTCTGAACAAATCCAGATG
GAGTTCTGAGGTCATTACTGGATCTATCAACAGGAGTCCAAGCGAGCTCACCTTCGGGAGCGCCTGAAGC
CCGTTCTGGACGCCCTGGGGCCGTTGAATCGGGATATGCAGGCCAAGGCCGCCGCGATCATCAAGGCCGT
GGGCGAAAAGCTGCTGACGGAACAGCGGGAAGTCCAGCGCCAGAAACAGGCCCAGCGCCAGCAGGAACGC
GGGCGCGCACATTTCCCCGAAAAGTGCCACCTGCGGCGTTGTGACAATTTACCGAACAACTCCGCGGCCG
GGAAGCCGATCTCGGCTTGAACGAATTGTTAGGTGGCGGTACTTGGGTCGATATCAAAGTGCATCACTTC
TTCCCGTATGCCCAACTTTGTATAGAGAGCCACTGCGGGATCGTCACCGTAATCTGCTTGCACGTAGATC
ACATAAGCACCAAGCGCGTTGGCCTCATGCTTGAGGAGATTGATGAGCGCGGTGGCAATGCCCTGCCTCC
GGTGCTCTCCGGAGACTGCGAGATCATAGATATAGATCTCACTACGCGGCTGCTCAAACTTGGGCAGAAC
GTAAGCCGCGAGAGCGCCAACAACCACTTCTTGGTCGAAGGCAGCAAGCGCGATGAATGTCTTACTACGG
AGCAAGTTCCCGAGGTAATCGGAGTCCGGCTGATGTTGGGAGTAGGTGGCTACGTCTCCGAACTCACGAC
CGAAAAGATCAAGAGCAGCCCGCATGGATTTGACTTGGTCAGGGCCGAGCCTACATGTGCGAATGATGCC
CATACTTGAGCCACCTAACTTTGTTTTAGGGCGACTGCCCTGCTGCGTAACATCGTTGCTGCTGCGTAAC
ATCGTTGCTGCTCCATAACATCAAACATCGACCCACGGCGTAACGCGCTTGCTGCTTGGATGCCCGAGGC
ATAGACTGTACAAAAAAACAGTCATAACAAGCCATGAAAACCGCCACTGCGCCGTTACCACCGCTGCGTT
CGGTCAAGGTTCTGGACCAGTTGCGTGAGCGCATACGCTACTTGCATTACAGTTTACGAACCGAACAGGC
TTATGTCAACTGGGTTCGTGCCTTCATCCGTTTCCACGGTGTGCGTCCATGGGCAAATATTATACGCAAG
GCGACAAGGTGCTGATGCCGCTGGCGATTCAGGTTCATCATGCCGTTTGTGATGGCTTCCATGGCTTCCC
AACCTTACCAGAGGGCGCCCCAGCTGGCAATTCCGACGTCCTCGGTGGTTGGCATGCACATACAA
